Addgene plasmid #171812: pCRISPaint-mScarlet-F-gB-PuroR [M1G]
Purpose: Universal donor plasmid for CRISPitope method encoding mScarlet fluorescent protein, FLAG tag, HSV-1 glycoprotein B CD8+ T cell epitope [AA: 498-505 (SSIEFARL)] and puromycin resistance cassette [p.M1
Depositing lab: Michael Hoelzel. Depositing organization: Universitaetsklinikum Bonn. Publication: Adoptive T Cell Therapy Targeting Different Gene Products Reveals Diverse and Context-Dependent Immune Evasion in Melanoma. Effern M, Glodde N, Braun M, Liebing J, Boll HN, Yong M, Bawden E, Hinze D, van den Boorn-Konijnenberg D, Daoud M, Aymans P, Landsberg J, Smyth MJ, Flatz L, Tuting T, Bald T, Gebhardt T, Holzel M. Immunity. 2020 Sep 15;53(3):564-580.e9. doi: 10.1016/j.immuni.2020.07.007. Epub 2020 Aug 3. PubMed 32750334.
Backbone
  Vector backbone: pCRISPaint
  Backbone manufacturer: Based on plasmids published by Schmid-Burgk et al. 2016 (DOI: 10.1038/ncomms12338)
  Backbone size w/o insert (bp): 2543
  Total vector size (bp): 3986
  Vector type: Gene tagging
  Selectable markers: Puromycin
Growth in bacteria
  Bacterial resistance: Ampicillin, 100 μg/mL
  Growth temperature: 37°C
  Growth strain: DH5alpha
  Copy number: High Copy
Gene/Insert
  Gene/Insert name: mScarlet-F-gB-T2A-PuroR
  Species: Synthetic; Discosoma sp., Herpes simplex virus 1, Streptomyces alboniger
  Insert size (bp): 1443
  Mutation: PuroR: Changed Methionin 1 to Glycine.
  Cloning method: Restriction Enzyme; 5′ cloning site Unknown (unknown if destroyed); 3′ cloning site Unknown (unknown if destroyed)
  Sequencing primers: 5′ CGATAGTACTAACATACGCTCTCCA; 3′ CTCCCCCTGAACCTGAAAC
Terms and licenses: Academic/Nonprofit Terms; Industry Terms: Not Available to Industry
How to cite: pCRISPaint-mScarlet-F-gB-PuroR [M1G] was a gift from Michael Hoelzel (Addgene plasmid # 171812 ; http://n2t.net/addgene:171812 ; RRID:Addgene_171812)
