[The description below was written by a language model from this plasmid's Addgene catalogue record and pLannotate feature annotations shown in this document.]
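Description:
pCRISPaint-mScarlet-F-gB-PuroR [M1G] is a 3,986 bp universal donor plasmid for the CRISPitope gene-tagging method, built on the pCRISPaint backbone. It is maintained in E. coli at high copy through a ColE1/pUC-type origin and selected with ampicillin via the AmpR β-lactamase gene. Short annotated fragments of a tetracycline resistance gene and SV40 large T antigen appear to be backbone remnants rather than functional parts.

The 1,443 bp synthetic insert is a single promoterless open reading frame. It consists of the red fluorescent protein mScarlet, a FLAG tag (annotated as a partial 3xFLAG match), the HSV-1 glycoprotein B CD8+ T cell epitope (residues 498–505), a T2A self-cleaving peptide and puromycin N-acetyltransferase, followed by an SV40 polyadenylation signal. No eukaryotic promoter is annotated. A synthetic poly(A) signal and an RNA polymerase II pause site lie upstream of the cassette, an arrangement that typically blocks read-through transcription from the plasmid. The start methionine of PuroR is changed to glycine (M1G), presumably so that resistance is produced only as part of the upstream fusion reading frame rather than by independent initiation, though the record's purpose text is truncated at this point.

In CRISPaint-style tagging, such a donor is generally linearised in cells and ligated into a nuclease-cut site near the end of an endogenous coding sequence. In-frame integration then yields a target protein fused to mScarlet, FLAG and the model epitope, with puromycin resistance co-expressed through T2A. According to the associated publication, this makes chosen gene products recognisable by epitope-specific CD8+ T cells, which supports studies of adoptive T cell therapy and immune evasion in melanoma.
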