Features (pLannotate 1.2.2; 11 found; start..end, strand, type, name):
      1..49      +  polyA_signal   poly(A) signal: synthetic polyadenylation signal
     63..154     +  misc_feature   pause site: RNA polymerase II transcriptional pause signal from the human α2 globin gene
    227..919     +  CDS            mScarlet: mScarlet is a basic (constitutively fluorescent) red fluorescent protein published in 2016, derived from synthetic construct. It has moderate acid sensitivity.
    931..951     +  CDS            3xFLAG (fragment): three tandem FLAG® epitope tags
   1072..1669    +  CDS            PuroR (fragment): puromycin N-acetyltransferase; pac from Streptomyces; confers resistance to puromycin
   1694..1815    -  polyA_signal   SV40 poly(A) signal: SV40 polyadenylation signal
   1838..1906    -  CDS            large T antigen (fragment): large T antigen from SV40 (simian virus 40)
   1922..2054    +  CDS            TcR (fragment): tetracycline efflux protein; tet; confers resistance to tetracycline
   2234..2822    -  rep_origin     ori: high-copy-number ColE1/pMB1/pBR322/pUC origin of replication
   3022..3882    -  CDS            AmpR: β-lactamase confers resistance to ampicillin, carbenicillin, and related antibiotics
   3883..3924    -  promoter       AmpR promoter (fragment): bla
>Addgene plasmid #171812 | pCRISPaint-mScarlet-F-gB-PuroR [M1G] | addgene full sequence | sequence record 337985 | Addgene NGS Result
AATAAAATATCTTTATTTTCATTACATCTGTGTGTTGGTTTTTTGTGTGAATCGATAGTACTAACATACG
CTCTCCATCAAAACAAAACGAAACAAAACAAACTAGCAAAATAGGCTGTCCCCAGTGCAAGTGCAGGTGC
CAGAACATTTCTCTTAATGATAGCTAGGATCGCTAGCGGGCCAGTACCCAAAAAGCGGGGGGTCTGGTGG
CAGTGGAGGGGGATCCGTGAGCAAGGGCGAGGCAGTGATCAAGGAGTTCATGCGGTTCAAGGTGCACATG
GAGGGCTCCATGAACGGCCACGAGTTCGAGATCGAGGGCGAGGGCGAGGGCCGCCCCTACGAGGGCACCC
AGACCGCCAAGCTGAAGGTGACCAAGGGTGGCCCCCTGCCCTTCTCCTGGGACATCCTGTCCCCTCAGTT
CATGTACGGCTCCAGGGCCTTCACCAAGCACCCCGCCGACATCCCCGACTACTATAAGCAGTCCTTCCCC
GAGGGCTTCAAGTGGGAGCGCGTGATGAACTTCGAGGACGGCGGCGCCGTGACCGTGACCCAGGACACCT
CCCTGGAGGACGGCACCCTGATCTACAAGGTGAAGCTCCGCGGCACCAACTTCCCTCCTGACGGCCCCGT
AATGCAGAAGAAGACAATGGGCTGGGAAGCGTCCACCGAGCGGTTGTACCCCGAGGACGGCGTGCTGAAG
GGCGACATTAAGATGGCCCTGCGCCTGAAGGACGGCGGCCGCTACCTGGCGGACTTCAAGACCACCTACA
AGGCCAAGAAGCCCGTGCAGATGCCCGGCGCCTACAACGTCGACCGCAAGTTGGACATCACCTCCCACAA
CGAGGACTACACCGTGGTGGAACAGTACGAACGCTCCGAGGGCCGCCACTCCACCGGCGGCATGGACGAG
CTGTACAAGAGCGGCTCCGCCGATTACAAGGATGACGACGACAAACGATCGGGGCCTAGGCTGAGCAGCA
TCGAGTTCGCCAGACTGGTGTACAAGGGATCCGGAGAGGGCAGAGGAAGTCTGCTAACATGCGGTGACGT
CGAGGAGAATCCTGGCCCAGGGACCGAGTACAAGCCCACGGTGCGCCTCGCCACCCGCGACGACGTCCCC
AGGGCCGTACGCACCCTCGCCGCCGCGTTCGCCGACTACCCCGCCACGCGCCACACCGTCGATCCGGACC
GCCACATCGAGCGGGTCACCGAGCTGCAAGAACTCTTCCTCACGCGCGTCGGGCTCGACATCGGCAAGGT
GTGGGTCGCGGACGACGGCGCCGCGGTGGCGGTCTGGACCACGCCGGAGAGCGTCGAAGCGGGGGCGGTG
TTCGCCGAGATCGGCCCGCGCATGGCCGAGTTGAGCGGTTCCCGGCTGGCCGCGCAGCAACAGATGGAAG
GCCTCCTGGCGCCGCACCGGCCCAAGGAGCCCGCGTGGTTCCTGGCCACCGTCGGCGTCTCGCCCGACCA
CCAGGGCAAGGGTCTGGGCAGCGCCGTCGTGCTCCCCGGAGTGGAGGCGGCCGAGCGCGCCGGGGTGCCC
GCCTTCCTGGAGACCTCCGCGCCCCGCAACCTCCCCTTCTACGAGCGGCTCGGCTTCACCGTCACCGCCG
ACGTCGAGGTGCCCGAAGGACCGCGCACCTGGTGCATGACCCGCAAGCCCGGTGCCTGAGCGGCCCGCTT
CGAGCAGACATGATAAGATACATTGATGAGTTTGGACAAACCACAACTAGAATGCAGTGAAAAAAATGCT
TTATTTGTGAAATTTGTGATGCTATTGCTTTATTTGTAACCATTATAAGCTGCAATAAACAAGTTAACAA
CAACAATTGCATTCATTTTATGTTTCAGGTTCAGGGGGAGGTGTGGGAGGTTTTTTAAAGCAAGTAAAAC
CTCTACAAATGTGGTAAAATCGATAAGGATCCGTCGACCGATGCCCTTGAGAGCCTTCAACCCAGTCAGC
TCCTTCCGGTGGGCGCGGGGCATGACTATCGTCGCCGCACTTATGACTGTCTTCTTTATCATGCAACTCG
TAGGACAGGTGCCGGCAGCGCTCTTCCGCTTCCTCGCTCACTGACTCGCTGCGCTCGGTCGTTCGGCTGC
GGCGAGCGGTATCAGCTCACTCAAAGGCGGTAATACGGTTATCCACAGAATCAGGGGATAACGCAGGAAA
GAACATGTGAGCAAAAGGCCAGCAAAAGGCCAGGAACCGTAAAAAGGCCGCGTTGCTGGCGTTTTTCCAT
AGGCTCCGCCCCCCTGACGAGCATCACAAAAATCGACGCTCAAGTCAGAGGTGGCGAAACCCGACAGGAC
TATAAAGATACCAGGCGTTTCCCCCTGGAAGCTCCCTCGTGCGCTCTCCTGTTCCGACCCTGCCGCTTAC
CGGATACCTGTCCGCCTTTCTCCCTTCGGGAAGCGTGGCGCTTTCTCATAGCTCACGCTGTAGGTATCTC
AGTTCGGTGTAGGTCGTTCGCTCCAAGCTGGGCTGTGTGCACGAACCCCCCGTTCAGCCCGACCGCTGCG
CCTTATCCGGTAACTATCGTCTTGAGTCCAACCCGGTAAGACACGACTTATCGCCACTGGCAGCAGCCAC
TGGTAACAGGATTAGCAGAGCGAGGTATGTAGGCGGTGCTACAGAGTTCTTGAAGTGGTGGCCTAACTAC
GGCTACACTAGAAGAACAGTATTTGGTATCTGCGCTCTGCTGAAGCCAGTTACCTTCGGAAAAAGAGTTG
GTAGCTCTTGATCCGGCAAACAAACCACCGCTGGTAGCGGTGGTTTTTTTGTTTGCAAGCAGCAGATTAC
GCGCAGAAAAAAAGGATCTCAAGAAGATCCTTTGATCTTTTCTACGGGGTCTGACGCTCAGTGGAACGAA
AACTCACGTTAAGGGATTTTGGTCATGAGATTATCAAAAAGGATCTTCACCTAGATCCTTTTAAATTAAA
AATGAAGTTTTAAATCAATCTAAAGTATATATGAGTAAACTTGGTCTGACAGCGGCCGCAAATGCTAAAC
CACTGCAGTGGTTACCAGTGCTTGATCAGTGAGGCACCGATCTCAGCGATCTGCCTATTTCGTTCGTCCA
TAGTGGCCTGACTCCCCGTCGTGTAGATCACTACGATTCGTGAGGGCTTACCATCAGGCCCCAGCGCAGC
AATGATGCCGCGAGAGCCGCGTTCACCGGCCCCCGATTTGTCAGCAATGAACCAGCCAGCAGGGAGGGCC
GAGCGAAGAAGTGGTCCTGCTACTTTGTCCGCCTCCATCCAGTCTATGAGCTGCTGTCGTGATGCTAGAG
TAAGAAGTTCGCCAGTGAGTAGTTTCCGAAGAGTTGTGGCCATTGCTACTGGCATCGTGGTATCACGCTC
GTCGTTCGGTATGGCTTCGTTCAACTCTGGTTCCCAGCGGTCAAGCCGGGTCACATGATCACCCATATTA
TGAAGAAATGCAGTCAGCTCCTTAGGGCCTCCGATCGTTGTCAGAAGTAAGTTGGCCGCGGTGTTGTCGC
TCATGGTAATGGCAGCACTACACAATTCTCTTACCGTCATGCCATCCGTAAGATGCTTTTCCGTGACCGG
CGAGTACTCAACCAAGTCGTTTTGTGAGTAGTGTATACGGCGACCAAGCTGCTCTTGCCCGGCGTCTATA
CGGGACAACACCGCGCCACATAGCAGTACTTTGAAAGTGCTCATCATCGGGAATCGTTCTTCGGGGCGGA
AAGACTCAAGGATCTTGCCGCTATTGAGATCCAGTTCGATATAGCCCACTCTTGCACCCAGTTGATCTTC
AGCATCTTTTACTTTCACCAGCGTTTCGGGGTGTGCAAAAACAGGCAAGCAAAATGCCGCAAAGAAGGGA
ATGAGTGCGACACGAAAATGTTGGATGCTCATACTCGTCCTTTTTCAATATTATTGAAGCATTTATCAGA
GTTACTAGTACGTCTCTCAAGGATAAGTAAGTAATATTAAGGTACGGGAGGTATTGGACAGGCCGC
